>Addgene plasmid #91254 | pHH0103_EPS8-1/1 | addgene full sequence | sequence record 190997 | Addgene NGS Result
ATCATGACATTAACCTATAAAAATAGGCGTATCACGAGGCCCTTTCGTCTTCAAGAATTCCCGACACCAT
CGAATGGTGCAAAACCTTTCGCGGTATGGCATGATAGCGCCCGGAAGAGAGTCAATTCAGGGTGGTGAAT
GTGAAACCAGTAACGTTATACGATGTCGCAGAGTATGCCGGTGTCTCTTATCAGACCGTTTCCCGCGTGG
TGAACCAGGCCAGCCACGTTTCTGCGAAAACGCGGGAAAAAGTGGAAGCGGCGATGGCGGAGCTGAATTA
CATTCCCAACCGCGTGGCACAACAACTGGCGGGCAAACAGTCGTTGCTGATTGGCGTTGCCACCTCCAGT
CTGGCCCTGCACGCGCCGTCGCAAATTGTCGCGGCGATTAAATCTCGCGCCGATCAACTGGGTGCCAGCG
TGGTGGTGTCGATGGTAGAACGAAGCGGCGTCGAAGCCTGTAAAGCGGCGGTGCACAATCTTCTCGCGCA
ACGCGTCAGTGGGCTGATCATTAACTATCCGCTGGATGACCAGGATGCCATTGCTGTGGAAGCTGCCTGC
ACTAATGTTCCGGCGTTATTTCTTGATGTCTCTGACCAGACACCCATCAACAGTATTATTTTCTCCCATG
AAGACGGTACGCGACTGGGCGTGGAGCATCTGGTCGCATTGGGTCACCAGCAAATCGCGCTGTTAGCGGG
CCCATTAAGTTCTGTCTCGGCGCGTCTGCGTCTGGCTGGCTGGCATAAATATCTCACTCGCAATCAAATT
CAGCCGATAGCGGAACGGGAAGGCGACTGGAGTGCCATGTCCGGTTTTCAACAAACCATGCAAATGCTGA
ATGAGGGCATCGTTCCCACTGCGATGCTGGTTGCCAACGATCAGATGGCGCTGGGCGCAATGCGCGCCAT
TACCGAGTCCGGGCTGCGCGTTGGTGCGGATATCTCGGTAGTGGGATACGACGATACCGAAGACAGCTCA
TGTTATATCCCGCCGTTAACCACCATCAAACAGGATTTTCGCCTGCTGGGGCAAACCAGCGTGGACCGCT
TGCTGCAACTCTCTCAGGGCCAGGCGGTGAAGGGCAATCAGCTGTTGCCCGTCTCACTGGTGAAAAGAAA
AACCACCCTGGCGCCCAATACGCAAACCGCCTCTCCCCGCGCGTTGGCCGATTCATTAATGCAGCTGGCA
CGACAGGTTTCCCGACTGGAAAGCGGGCAGTGAGCGCAACGCAATTAATGTAAGTTAGCTCACTCATTAG
GCACAATTCTCATGTTTGACAGCTTATCATCGACTGCACGGTGCACCAATGCTTCTGGCGTCAGGCAGCC
ATCGGAAGCTGTGGTATGGCTGTGCAGGTCGTAAATCACTGCATAATTCGTGTCGCTCAAGGCGCACTCC
CGTTCTGGATAATGTTTTTTGCGCCGACATCATAACGGTTCTGGCAAATATTCTGAAATGAGCTGTTGAC
AATTAATCATCGGCTCGTATAATGTGTGGAATTGTGAGCGGATAACAATTTCACACAGGAAACAGCCAGT
CCGTTTAGGTGTTTTCACGAGCACTTCACCAACAAGGACCATAGATTATGAAAATCGAAGAACACCATCA
CCATCACCATTCCAGCGGTAAGCTTATGTCCCCTATACTAGGTTATTGGAAAATTAAGGGCCTTGTGCAA
CCCACTCGACTTCTTTTGGAATATCTTGAAGAAAAATATGAAGAGCATTTGTATGAGCGCGATGAAGGTG
ATAAATGGCGAAACAAAAAGTTTGAATTGGGTTTGGAGTTTCCCAATCTTCCTTATTATATTGATGGTGA
TGTTAAATTAACACAGTCTATGGCCATCATACGTTATATAGCTGACAAGCACAACATGTTGGGTGGTTGT
CCAAAAGAGCGTGCAGAGATTTCAATGCTTGAAGGAGCGGTTTTGGATATTAGATACGGTGTTTCGAGAA
TTGCATATAGTAAAGACTTTGAAACTCTCAAAGTTGATTTTCTTAGCAAGCTACCTGAAATGCTGAAAAT
GTTCGAAGATCGTTTATGTCATAAAACATATTTAAATGGTGATCATGTAACCCATCCTGACTTCATGTTG
TATGACGCTCTTGATGTTGTTTTATACATGGACCCAATGTGCCTGGATGCGTTCCCAAAATTAGTTTGTT
TTAAAAAACGTATTGAAGCTATCCCACAAATTGATAAGTACTTGAAATCCAGCAAGTATATAGCATGGCC
TTTGCAGGGCTGGCAAGCCACGTTTGGTGGTGGCGACCATCCTCCAAAATCGGATCTGGAAGTTCTGTTC
CAGGGGCCCCTGTCCAGCGGTCTGGTTCCGCGTGGTTCCGGTACCGCGGCCCAGCCGGCCAAATACGCAA
AATCTAAATATGACTTCGTCGCCCGCAATAATTCTGAACTGAGCGTCCTGAAAGATGACATTCTGGAAAT
CCTGGATGATCGTAAACAGTGGTGGAAAGTCCGCAACGCGAGCGGCGATTCTGGTTTTGTGCCGAACAAT
ATTCTGGACATCGTTCGTGCGGCCGCATA
[142 nt withheld, positions 2550-2691]
C
[98 nt withheld, positions 2693-2790]
AGTTTGTACTGGTGACGAAACTCAGTGTCTAGCTAGAGTGGC
[149 nt withheld, positions 2833-2981]
T
[41 nt withheld, positions 2983-3023]
T
[62 nt withheld, positions 3025-3086]
A
[35 nt withheld, positions 3088-3122]
CCTCCCTCAATCGGTTGAATGTCGCCCTTTTGTCTTTGGCGCTGGTAAACCATATGAA
[86 nt withheld, positions 3181-3266]
T
[54 nt withheld, positions 3268-3321]
CTAGCGCCGCCCTATACCTTGTCTGCCTCCCCGCGTTGCGTCGCGGTGCATGGAGCCGGGCCACCTCGAC
CTGAATGGAAGCCGGCGGCACCTCGCTAACGGATTCACCACTCCAAGAATTGGAGCCAATCAATTCTTGC
GGAGAACTGTGAATGCGCAAACCAACCCTTGGCAGAACATATCCATCGCGTCCGCCATCTCCAGCAGCCG
CACGCGGCGCATCTCGGGCAGCGTTGGGTCCTGGCCACGGGTGCGCATGATCGTGCTCCTGTCGTTGAGG
ACCCGGCTAGGCTGGCGGGGTTGCCTTACTGGTTAGCAGAATGAATCACCGATACGCGAGCGAACGTGAA
GCGACTGCTGCTGCAAAACGTCTGCGACCTGAGCAACAACATGAATGGTCTTCGGTTTCCGTGTTTCGTA
AAGTCTGGAAACGCGGAAGTCAGCGCCCTGCACCATTATGTTCCGGATCTGCATCGCAGGATGCTGCTGG
CTACCCTGTGGAACACCTACATCTGTATTAACGAAGCGCTGGCATTGACCCTGAGTGATTTTTCTCTGGT
CCCGCCGCATCCATACCGCCAGTTGTTTACCCTCACAACGTTCCAGTAACCGGGCATGTTCATCATCAGT
AACCCGTATCGTGAGCATCCTCTCTCGTTTCATCGGTATCATTACCCCCATGAACAGAAATCCCCCTTAC
ACGGAGGCATCAGTGACCAAACAGGAAAAAACCGCCCTTAACATGGCCCGCTTTATCAGAAGCCAGACAT
TAACGCTTCTGGAGAAACTCAACGAGCTGGACGCGGATGAACAGGCAGACATCTGTGAATCGCTTCACGA
CCACGCTGATGAGCTTTACCGCAGGATCCGCGAAATTGTAAGCGTTAATATTTTGTTAAAATTCGCGTTA
AATTTTTGTTAAATCAGCTCATTTTTTAACCAATAGGCCGAAATCGGCAAAATCCCTTATAAATCAAAAG
AATAGACCGAGATAGGGT
[37 nt withheld, positions 4320-4356]
AAAGAACGTGGACTCCAACGTCAAAGG
[49 nt withheld, positions 4384-4432]
T
[91 nt withheld, positions 4434-4524]
G
[124 nt withheld, positions 4526-4649]
CGCGGATCCTGCCTCGCGCGTTTCGGTGATGACGGTGAAAACCTCTGACACATGCAGCTCCCGGAGACGG
TCACAGCTTGTCTGTAAGCGGATGCCGGGAGCAGACAAGCCCGTCAGGGCGCGTCAGCGGGTGTTGGCGG
GTGTCGGGGCGCAGCCATGACCCAGTCACGTAGCGATAGCGGAGTGTATACTGGCTTAACTATGCGGCAT
CAGAGCAGATTGTACTGAGAGTGCACCATATGCGGTGTGAAATACCGCACAGATGCGTAAGGAGAAAATA
CCGCATCAGGCGCTCTTCCGCTTCCTCGCTCACTGACTCGCTGCGCTCGGTCGTTCGGCTGCGGCGAGCG
GTATCAGCTCACTCAAAGGCGGTAATACGGTTATCCACAGAATCAGGGGATAACGCAGGAAAGAACATGT
GAGCAAAAGGCCAGCAAAAGGCCAGGAACCGTAAAAAGGCCGCGTTGCTGGCGTTTTTCCATAGGCTCCG
CCCCCCTGACGAGCATCACAAAAATCGACGCTCAAGTCAGAGGTGGCGAAACCCGACAGGACTATAAAGA
TACCAGGGTTTCCCCCTGGAAGCTCCCTCGTGCGCTCTCCTGTTCCGACCCTGCCGCTTACCGGATACCT
GTCCGCCTTTCTCCCTTCGGGAAGCGTGGCGCTTTCTCATAGCTCACGCTGTAGGTATCTCAGTTCGGTG
TAGGTCGTTCGCTCCAAGCTGGGCTGTGTGCACGAACCCCCCGTTCAGCCCGACCGCTGCGCCTTATCCG
GTAACTATCGTCTTGAGTCCAACCCGGTAAGACACGACTTATCGCCACTGGCAGCAGCCACTGGTAACAG
GATTAGCAGAGCGAGGTATGTAGGCGGTGCTACAGAGTTCTTGAAGTGGTGGCCTAACTACGGCTACACT
AGAAGGACAGTATTTGGTATCTGCGCTCTGCTGAAGCCAGTTACCTTCGGAAAAAGAGTTGGTAGCTCTT
GATCCGGCAAACAAACCACCGCTGGTAGCGGTGGTTTTTTTGTTTGCAAGCAGCAGATTACGCGCAGAAA
AAAAGGATCTCAAGAAGATCCTTTGATCTTTTCTACGGGGTCTGACGCTCAGTGGAACGAAAACTCACGT
TAAGGGATTTTGGTCATGAGATTATCAAAAAGGATCTTCACCTAGATCCTTTTAAATTAAAAATGAAGTT
TTAAATCAATCTAAAGTATATATGAGTAAACTTGGTCTGACAGTTACCAATGCTTAATCAGTGAGGCACC
TATCTCAGCGATCTGTCTATTTCGTTCATCCATAGTTGCCTGACTCCCCGTCGTGTAGATAACTACGATA
CGGGAGGGCTTACCATCTGGCCCCAGTGCTGCAATGATACCGCGAGACCCACGCTCACCGGCTCCAGATT
TATCAGCAATAAACCAGCCAGCCGGAAGGGCCGAGCGCAGAAGTGGTCCTGCAACTTTATCCGCCTCCAT
CCAGTCTATTAATTGTTGCCGGGAAGCTAGAGTAAGTAGTTCGCCAGTTAATAGTTTGCGCAACGTTGTT
GCCATTGCTGCAGGCATCGTGGTGTCACGCTCGTCGTTTGGTATGGCTTCATTCAGCTCCGGTTCCCAAC
GATCAAGGCGAGTTACATGATCCCCCATGTTGTGCAAAAAAGCGGTTAGCTCCTTCGGTCCTCCGATCGT
TGTCAGAAGTAAGTTGGCCGCAGTGTTATCACTCATGGTTATGGCAGCACTGCATAATTCTCTTACTGTC
ATGCCATCCGTAAGATGCTTTTCTGTGACTGGTGAGTACTCAACCAAGTCATTCTGAGAATAGTGTATGC
GGCGACCGAGTTGCTCTTGCCCGGCGTCAACACGGGATAATACCGCGCCACATAGCAGAACTTTAAAAGT
GCTCATCATTGGAAAACGTTCTTCGGGGCGAAAACTCTCAAGGATCTTACCGCTGTTGAGATCCAGTTCG
ATGTAACCCACTCGTGCACCCAACTGATCTTCAGCATCTTTTACTTTCACCAGCGTTTCTGGGTGAGCAA
AAACAGGAAGGCAAAATGCCGCAAAAAAGGGAATAAGGGCGACACGGAAATGTTGAATACTCATACTCTT
CCTTTTTCAATATTATTGAAGCATTTATCAGGGTTATTGTCTCATGAGCGGATACATATTTGAATGTATT
TAGAAAAATAAACAAATAGGGGTTCCGCGCACATTTCCCCGAAAAGTGCCACCTGACGTCTAAGAAACCA
TTATT
Features (pLannotate 1.2.2; 21 found; start..end, strand, type, name):
     63..140     +  promoter       lacIq promoter: lacI (mutant); In the lacIq allele, a single base change in the promoter boosts expression of the lacI gene about 10-fold.
    141..1223    +  CDS            lacI: lac repressor; lacI; The lac repressor binds to the lac operator to inhibit transcription in E. coli. This inhibition can be relieved by adding lactose or isopropyl-β-D-thiogalactopyranoside (IPTG).
   1236..1257    +  protein_bind   CAP binding site: CAP binding activates transcription in the presence of cAMP. E. coli catabolite activator protein
   1276..1293    +  promoter       tet promoter (fragment): E. coli promoter for tetracycline efflux protein gene
   1466..1494    +  promoter       tac promoter: strong E. coli promoter; hybrid between the trp and lac UV5 promoters
   1502..1518    +  protein_bind   lac operator: The lac repressor binds to the lac operator to inhibit transcription in E. coli. This inhibition can be relieved by adding lactose or isopropyl-β-D-thiogalactopyranoside (IPTG). lac repressor encoded by lacI
   1603..1620    +  CDS            6xHis: 6xHis affinity tag
   1636..2289    +  CDS            GST26_SCHJA: Experimental evidence at protein level: Swiss-Prot protein existence level 1. GST isoenzymes appear to play a central role in the parasite detoxification system. Other functions are also suspected including a role in increasing the solubility of haematin in the parasite gut. From Schistosoma japonicum (Blood fluke).
   2278..2526    +  CDS            Eps8l2 (fragment): ES8L2_MOUSE - Also known as Eps8r2. Experimental evidence at protein level: Swiss-Prot protein existence level 1. Stimulates guanine exchange activity of SOS1. May play a role in membrane ruffling and remodeling of the actin cytoskeleton (By similarity). In the cochlea, is required for stereocilia maintenance in adult hair cells (PubMed:23918390). From Mus musculus (Mouse).
   2554..2601    +  terminator     fd terminator (sequence withheld): central terminator from bacteriophage fd (Otsuka and Kunisawa, 1982)
   2606..2818    +  CDS            M13 gene III (fragment) (sequence partly withheld): pIII; III; minor coat protein
   2833..3303    +  CDS            M13 gene III (fragment) (sequence partly withheld): pIII; III; minor coat protein
   3325..3395    +  CDS            TcR (fragment): tetracycline efflux protein; tet; confers resistance to tetracycline
   3637..4017    -  CDS            YPB1_ECOLX: Protein predicted: Swiss-Prot protein existence level 4. From Escherichia coli.
   4034..4185    +  CDS            rop (fragment): Rop protein, which maintains plasmids at low copy number; rop
   4221..4649    -  rep_origin     f1 ori (sequence partly withheld): f1 bacteriophage origin of replication; arrow indicates direction of (+) strand synthesis
   4658..4697    +  CDS            rop (fragment): Rop protein, which maintains plasmids at low copy number; rop
   4799..4939    +  misc_feature   bom: basis of mobility region from pBR322
   5125..5712    -  rep_origin     ori: high-copy-number ColE1/pMB1/pBR322/pUC origin of replication
   5883..6743    -  CDS            AmpR: β-lactamase; bla; confers resistance to ampicillin, carbenicillin, and related antibiotics
   6744..6848    -  promoter       AmpR promoter: bla
