[The description below was written by a language model from this plasmid's Addgene catalogue record and pLannotate feature annotations shown in this document.]
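Description:
pHH0103_EPS8-1/1 is a bacterial expression plasmid (about 6.9 kb) built on the pHH0103 backbone for producing and purifying a single SH3 domain from human EPS8. The 189 bp insert was cloned between SfiI and NotI sites. The "1/1" in the name presumably marks it as the only SH3 domain of the protein, though the record does not explain the naming. The plasmid carries a ColE1/pBR322-type origin with the bom region, and ampicillin resistance is provided by β-lactamase under its own promoter. The repository lists it as low copy. The rop gene appears only as fragments interrupted by an f1 phage origin, which could in principle allow single-stranded DNA production with helper phage.

Expression is driven by the tac promoter with a downstream lac operator. A plasmid-borne lacI gene under the lacIq promoter supplies high repressor levels, so transcription stays off until it is induced with IPTG. The open reading frame begins with a 6xHis tag followed by Schistosoma japonicum glutathione S-transferase, and the EPS8 SH3 domain is fused at the C-terminal end of GST. This gives two affinity handles for purification. The annotation software labelled the insert region as a fragment of mouse Eps8l2, which most likely reflects homology among EPS8 family SH3 domains rather than the true identity of the insert, recorded as human EPS8.

An fd terminator lies downstream of the insert. It is followed by fragments of M13 gene III and of the tetracycline resistance gene, which appear to be non-expressed remnants of a phagemid ancestry. The construct belongs to a collection used to survey the peptide-binding specificities and structures of human SH3 domains.
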