Addgene plasmid #91254: pHH0103_EPS8-1/1
Purpose: Protein expression and purification of human SH3 domain construct EPS8-1/1
Depositing lab: Sachdev Sidhu. Depositing organization: University of Toronto. Publication: Comprehensive Analysis of the Human SH3 Domain Family Reveals a Wide Variety of Non-canonical Specificities. Teyra J, Huang H, Jain S, Guan X, Dong A, Liu Y, Tempel W, Min J, Tong Y, Kim PM, Bader GD, Sidhu SS. Structure. 2017 Oct 3;25(10):1598-1610.e3. doi: 10.1016/j.str.2017.07.017. Epub 2017 Sep 7. PubMed 28890361.
Backbone
  Vector backbone: pHH0103
  Vector type: Bacterial Expression
Growth in bacteria
  Bacterial resistance: Ampicillin, 100 μg/mL
  Growth temperature: 37°C
  Growth strain: DH5alpha
  Copy number: Low Copy
Gene/Insert
  Gene/Insert name: EPS8-1/1
  Species: H. sapiens (human)
  Insert size (bp): 189
  Entrez Gene: EPS8 (a.k.a. DFNB102)
  Cloning method: Restriction Enzyme; 5′ cloning site Sfi1 (unknown if destroyed); 3′ cloning site Not1 (unknown if destroyed)
Terms and licenses: Academic/Nonprofit Terms; Industry Terms: Not Available to Industry
How to cite: pHH0103_EPS8-1/1 was a gift from Sachdev Sidhu (Addgene plasmid # 91254 ; http://n2t.net/addgene:91254 ; RRID:Addgene_91254)
