>Addgene plasmid #91254 | pHH0103_EPS8-1/1 | depositor partial sequence | sequence record 175742 | insert sequence
GGCCCAGCCGGCCAAATACGCAAAATCTAAATATGACTTCGTCGCCCGCAATAATTCTGAACTGAGCGTC
CTGAAAGATGACATTCTGGAAATCCTGGATGATCGTAAACAGTGGTGGAAAGTCCGCAACGCGAGCGGCG
ATTCTGGTTTTGTGCCGAACAATATTCTGGACATCGTTCGTGCGGCCGC
